Addgene plasmid #22042: HA-VHL C162F-pRc/CMV
Depositing lab: William Kaelin. Depositing organization: Dana-Farber Cancer Institute. Publication: Regulation of hypoxia-inducible mRNAs by the von Hippel-Lindau tumor suppressor protein requires binding to complexes containing elongins B/C and Cul2. Lonergan KM, Iliopoulos O, Ohh M, Kamura T, Conaway RC, Conaway JW, Kaelin WG. Mol Cell Biol. 1998 Feb . 18(2):732-41. PubMed 9447969.
Backbone
  Vector backbone: pRc/CMV
  Backbone manufacturer: Invitrogen
  Backbone size w/o insert (bp): 5448
  Vector type: Mammalian Expression
  Selectable markers: Neomycin (select with G418)
Growth in bacteria
  Bacterial resistance: Ampicillin, 100 μg/mL
  Growth temperature: 37°C
  Growth strain: DH5alpha
  Growth instructions: DH5 alpha or XL1 @ 37˚C
  Copy number: High Copy
Gene/Insert
  Gene/Insert name: von Hippel-Lindau tumor suppressor (VHL) (alt name: vHL)
  Species: H. sapiens (human)
  Insert size (bp): 745
  Mutation: point mutant, converting aa 162 from Cysteine to Phenylalanine (C162F)
  GenBank ID: NM_000551
  Entrez Gene: VHL (a.k.a. HRCA1, RCA1, VHL1, pVHL)
  Tag / fusion protein: HA-tag (N terminal on backbone)
  Cloning method: Restriction Enzyme; 5′ cloning site Hind III (destroyed during cloning); 3′ cloning site Apa I (destroyed during cloning)
  Sequencing primers: 5′ T7; 3′ SP6
Terms and licenses: Academic/Nonprofit Terms; Industry Terms: Not Available to Industry
How to cite: HA-VHL C162F-pRc/CMV was a gift from William Kaelin (Addgene plasmid # 22042 ; http://n2t.net/addgene:22042 ; RRID:Addgene_22042)
