[The description below was written by a language model from this plasmid's Addgene catalogue record and pLannotate feature annotations shown in this document.]
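Description:
HA-VHL C162F-pRc/CMV is a mammalian expression plasmid built on the Invitrogen pRc/CMV backbone, carrying a point-mutant form of the human von Hippel-Lindau tumor suppressor (VHL). The full depositor sequence is about 6.2 kb. It is propagated in E. coli from a high-copy ColE1/pUC-type origin under ampicillin selection (AmpR with its own bla promoter). An M13 phage origin is also present, which allows single-stranded DNA production. For selection in mammalian cells, an SV40 early promoter drives the neomycin phosphotransferase gene, followed by an SV40 polyadenylation signal, so stable transfectants can be selected with G418. Short remnants of bom, ble, lacI and the lac promoter/operator region appear to be backbone carry-over rather than functional parts of the design.

The payload is a roughly 745 bp insert placed between the human CMV immediate-early enhancer/promoter and the bovine growth hormone polyadenylation signal, giving strong constitutive expression in transfected cells. The VHL coding sequence is annotated as a 639 bp ORF, and the catalogue lists an N-terminal HA epitope tag for immunodetection and immunoprecipitation, although the tag is not separately annotated in the feature table. Residue 162 is changed from cysteine to phenylalanine. T7 and SP6 promoters flank the insert and serve as sequencing primer sites; the T7 promoter lies in the sense orientation and could support in vitro transcription. The HindIII and ApaI sites used for cloning were destroyed.

pVHL is the substrate-recognition subunit of an E3 ubiquitin ligase complex that targets hydroxylated HIF for degradation. The associated publication examines how regulation of hypoxia-inducible mRNAs depends on pVHL binding to complexes containing elongins B/C and Cul2. This suggests the mutant is used alongside wild-type VHL in such binding and functional studies.
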