Features (pLannotate 1.2.2; 23 found; start..end, strand, type, name):
     36..80      -  misc_feature   bom (fragment): basis of mobility region from pBR322
    235..614     +  enhancer       CMV enhancer: human cytomegalovirus immediate early enhancer
    615..818     +  promoter       CMV promoter: human cytomegalovirus (CMV) immediate early promoter
    814..847     +  LTR            5' LTR (truncated) (fragment): truncated 5' long terminal repeat (LTR) from HIV-1
    863..881     +  promoter       T7 promoter: promoter for bacteriophage T7 RNA polymerase
    949..1587    +  CDS            VHL: VHL_HUMAN - Experimental evidence at protein level: Swiss-Prot protein existence level 1. Involved in the ubiquitination and subsequent proteasomal degradation via the von Hippel-Lindau ubiquitination complex. Seems to act as a target recruitment subunit in the E3 ubiquitin ligase complex and recruits hydroxylated hypoxia-inducible factor (HIF) under normoxic conditions. Involved in transcriptional repression through interaction with HIF1A, HIF1AN and histone deacetylases. Ubiquitinates, in an oxygen-responsive manner, ADRB2. From Homo sapiens (Human).
   1649..1667    -  promoter       SP6 promoter: promoter for bacteriophage SP6 RNA polymerase
   1693..1917    +  polyA_signal   bGH poly(A) signal: bovine growth hormone polyadenylation signal
   1921..1942    +  promoter       SV40 promoter (fragment): SV40 enhancer and early promoter
   1963..2476    +  rep_origin     M13 ori (sequence partly withheld): M13 bacteriophage origin of replication; arrow indicates direction of (+) strand synthesis
   2477..2495    -  misc_feature   MCS (fragment): pUC18/19 multiple cloning site
   2517..2589    +  promoter       SV40 promoter (fragment): SV40 enhancer and early promoter
   2616..2826    +  promoter       SV40 promoter: SV40 early promoter
   2901..3692    +  CDS            neo: KKA2_KLEPN - Also known as kan, nptII. Experimental evidence at protein level: Swiss-Prot protein existence level 1. Resistance to kanamycin, neomycin, paromomycin, ribostamycin, butirosin and gentamicin B. From Klebsiella pneumoniae.
   3716..3874    +  CDS            ble (fragment): BLE_KLEPN - Experimental evidence at protein level: Swiss-Prot protein existence level 1. Binding protein with a strong affinity to the bleomycin family of antibiotics. Binds to CL990; an antimitotic-antibiotic compound. From Klebsiella pneumoniae.
   3869..4003    +  polyA_signal   SV40 poly(A) signal: SV40 polyadenylation signal
   4059..4075    -  protein_bind   lac operator: The lac repressor binds to the lac operator to inhibit transcription in E. coli. This inhibition can be relieved by adding lactose or isopropyl-β-D-thiogalactopyranoside (IPTG). lac repressor encoded by lacI
   4083..4113    -  promoter       lac promoter: promoter for the E. coli lac operon
   4128..4149    -  protein_bind   CAP binding site: CAP binding activates transcription in the presence of cAMP. E. coli catabolite activator protein
   4162..4254    -  CDS            lacI (fragment): lac repressor; lacI; The lac repressor binds to the lac operator to inhibit transcription in E. coli. This inhibition can be relieved by adding lactose or isopropyl-β-D-thiogalactopyranoside (IPTG).
   4437..5025    -  rep_origin     ori: high-copy-number ColE1/pMB1/pBR322/pUC origin of replication
   5196..6056    -  CDS            AmpR: β-lactamase; bla; confers resistance to ampicillin, carbenicillin, and related antibiotics
   6057..6161    -  promoter       AmpR promoter: bla
>Addgene plasmid #22042 | HA-VHL C162F-pRc/CMV | depositor full sequence | sequence record 10114 | Author sequence
GACGGATCGGGAGATCTCCCGATCCCCTATGGTCGACTCTCAGTACAATCTGCTCTGATGCCGCATAGTT
AAGCCAGTATCTGCTCCCTGCTTGTGTGTTGGAGGTCGCTGAGTAGTGCGCGAGCAAAATTTAAGCTACA
ACAAGGCAAGGCTTGACCGACAATTGCATGAAGAATCTGCTTAGGGTTAGGCGTTTTGCGCTGCTTCGCG
ATGTACGGGCCAGATATACGCGTTGACATTGATTATTGACTAGTTATTAATAGTAATCAATTACGGGGTC
ATTAGTTCATAGCCCATATATGGAGTTCCGCGTTACATAACTTACGGTAAATGGCCCGCCTGGCTGACCG
CCCAACGACCCCCGCCCATTGACGTCAATAATGACGTATGTTCCCATAGTAACGCCAATAGGGACTTTCC
ATTGACGTCAATGGGTGGACTATTTACGGTAAACTGCCCACTTGGCAGTACATCAAGTGTATCATATGCC
AAGTACGCCCCCTATTGACGTCAATGACGGTAAATGGCCCGCCTGGCATTATGCCCAGTACATGACCTTA
TGGGACTTTCCTACTTGGCAGTACATCTACGTATTAGTCATCGCTATTACCATGGTGATGCGGTTTTGGC
AGTACATCAATGGGCGTGGATAGCGGTTTGACTCACGGGGATTTCCAAGTCTCCACCCCATTGACGTCAA
TGGGAGTTTGTTTTGGCACCAAAATCAACGGGACTTTCCAAAATGTCGTAACAACTCCGCCCCATTGACG
CAAATGGGCGGTAGGCGTGTACGGTGGGAGGTCTATATAAGCAGAGCTCTCTGGCTAACTAGAGAACCCA
CTGCTTACTGGCTTATCGAAATTAATACGACTCACTATAGGGAGACCCAAGCTTACCATGGCCTACCCCT
ACGACGTGCCCGACTACGCCTCCCTCGGATCCGCCACCATGCCCCGGAGGGCGGAGAACTGGGACGAGGC
CGAGGTAGGCGCGGAGGAGGCAGGCGTCGAAGAGTACGGCCCTGAAGAAGACGGCGGGGAGGAGTCGGGC
GCCGAGGAGTCCGGCCCGGAAGAGTCCGGCCCGGAGGAACTGGGCGCCGAGGAGGAGATGGAGGCCGGGC
GGCCGCGGCCCGTGCTGCGCTCGGTGAACTCGCGCGAGCCCTCCCAGGTCATCTTCTGCAATCGCAGTCC
GCGCGTCGTGCTGCCCGTATGGCTCAACTTCGACGGCGAGCCGCAGCCCTACCCAACGCTGCCGCCTGGC
ACGGGCCGCCGCATCCACAGCTACCGAGGTCACCTTTGGCTCTTCAGAGATGCAGGGACACACGATGGGC
TTCTGGTTAACCAAACTGAATTATTTGTGCCATCTCTCAATGTTGACGGACAGCCTATTTTTGCCAATAT
CACACTGCCAGTGTATACTCTGAAAGAGCGATTCCTCCAGGTTGTCCGGAGCCTAGTCAAGCCTGAGAAT
TACAGGAGACTGGACATCGTCAGGTCGCTCTACGAAGATCTGGAAGACCACCCAAATGTGCAGAAAGACC
TGGAGCGGCTGACACAGGAGCGCATTGCACATCAACGGATGGGAGATTGAATTCTGCAGATATCCATCAC
ACTGGCGGCCGCTCGAGCATGCATCTAGAGGGCCCTATTCTATAGTGTCACCTAAATGCTAGAGCTCGCT
GATCAGCCTCGACTGTGCCTTCTAGTTGCCAGCCATCTGTTGTTTGCCCCTCCCCCGTGCCTTCCTTGAC
CCTGGAAGGTGCCACTCCCACTGTCCTTTCCTAATAAAATGAGGAAATTGCATCGCATTGTCTGAGTAGG
TGTCATTCTATTCTGGGGGGTGGGGTGGGGCAGGACAGCAAGGGGGAGGATTGGGAAGACAATAGCAGGC
ATGCTGGGGATGCGGTGGGCTCTATGGCTTCTGAGGCGGAAAGAACCAGCTGGGGCTCGAGGGGGGATCC
CC
[124 nt withheld, positions 1963-2086]
C
[32 nt withheld, positions 2088-2119]
CA
[57 nt withheld, positions 2122-2178]
A
[49 nt withheld, positions 2180-2228]
CCTTTGACGTTGGAGTCCACGTTCTTT
[37 nt withheld, positions 2256-2292]
ACCCTATCTCGGTCTATTCTTTTGATTTATAAGGGATTTTGGGGATTTCGGCCTATTGGTTAAAAAATGA
GCTGATTTAACAAAAATTTAACGCGAATTTTAACAAAAT
[37 nt withheld, positions 2402-2438]
T
[37 nt withheld, positions 2440-2476]
GGGTACCGAGCTCGAATTCTGTGGAATGTGTGTCAGTTAGGGTGTGGAAAGTCCCCAGGCTCCCCAGGCA
GGCAGAAGTATGCAAAGCATGCATCTCAATTAGTCAGCAACCAGGTGTGGAAAGTCCCCAGGCTCCCCAG
CAGGCAGAAGTATGCAAAGCATGCATCTCAATTAGTCAGCAACCATAGTCCCGCCCCTAACTCCGCCCAT
CCCGCCCCTAACTCCGCCCAGTTCCGCCCATTCTCCGCCCCATGGCTGACTAATTTTTTTTATTTATGCA
GAGGCCGAGGCCGCCTCGGCCTCTGAGCTATTCCAGAAGTAGTGAGGAGGCTTTTTTGGAGGCCTAGGCT
TTTGCAAAAAGCTCCCGGGAGCTTGGATATCCATTTTCGGATCTGATCAAGAGACAGGATGAGGATCGTT
TCGCATGATTGAACAAGATGGATTGCACGCAGGTTCTCCGGCCGCTTGGGTGGAGAGGCTATTCGGCTAT
GACTGGGCACAACAGACAATCGGCTGCTCTGATGCCGCCGTGTTCCGGCTGTCAGCGCAGGGGCGCCCGG
TTCTTTTTGTCAAGACCGACCTGTCCGGTGCCCTGAATGAACTGCAGGACGAGGCAGCGCGGCTATCGTG
GCTGGCCACGACGGGCGTTCCTTGCGCAGCTGTGCTCGACGTTGTCACTGAAGCGGGAAGGGACTGGCTG
CTATTGGGCGAAGTGCCGGGGCAGGATCTCCTGTCATCTCACCTTGCTCCTGCCGAGAAAGTATCCATCA
TGGCTGATGCAATGCGGCGGCTGCATACGCTTGATCCGGCTACCTGCCCATTCGACCACCAAGCGAAACA
TCGCATCGAGCGAGCACGTACTCGGATGGAAGCCGGTCTTGTCGATCAGGATGATCTGGACGAAGAGCAT
CAGGGGCTCGCGCCAGCCGAACTGTTCGCCAGGCTCAAGGCGCGCATGCCCGACGGCGAGGATCTCGTCG
TGACCCATGGCGATGCCTGCTTGCCGAATATCATGGTGGAAAATGGCCGCTTTTCTGGATTCATCGACTG
TGGCCGGCTGGGTGTGGCGGACCGCTATCAGGACATAGCGTTGGCTACCCGTGATATTGCTGAAGAGCTT
GGCGGCGAATGGGCTGACCGCTTCCTCGTGCTTTACGGTATCGCCGCTCCCGATTCGCAGCGCATCGCCT
TCTATCGCCTTCTTGACGAGTTCTTCTGAGCGGGACTCTGGGGTTCGAAATGACCGACCAAGCGACGCCC
AACCTGCCATCACGAGATTTCGATTCCACCGCCGCCTTCTATGAAAGGTTGGGCTTCGGAATCGTTTTCC
GGGACGCCGGCTGGATGATCCTCCAGCGCGGGGATCTCATGCTGGAGTTCTTCGCCCACCCCAACTTGTT
TATTGCAGCTTATAATGGTTACAAATAAAGCAATAGCATCACAAATTTCACAAATAAAGCATTTTTTTCA
CTGCATTCTAGTTGTGGTTTGTCCAAACTCATCAATGTATCTTATCATGTCTGGATCCCGTCGACCTCGA
GAGCTTGGCGTAATCATGGTCATAGCTGTTTCCTGTGTGAAATTGTTATCCGCTCACAATTCCACACAAC
ATACGAGCCGGAAGCATAAAGTGTAAAGCCTGGGGTGCCTAATGAGTGAGCTAACTCACATTAATTGCGT
TGCGCTCACTGCCCGCTTTCCAGTCGGGAAACCTGTCGTGCCAGCTGCATTAATGAATCGGCCAACGCGC
GGGGAGAGGCGGTTTGCGTATTGGGCGCTCTTCCGCTTCCTCGCTCACTGACTCGCTGCGCTCGGTCGTT
CGGCTGCGGCGAGCGGTATCAGCTCACTCAAAGGCGGTAATACGGTTATCCACAGAATCAGGGGATAACG
CAGGAAAGAACATGTGAGCAAAAGGCCAGCAAAAGGCCAGGAACCGTAAAAAGGCCGCGTTGCTGGCGTT
TTTCCATAGGCTCCGCCCCCCTGACGAGCATCACAAAAATCGACGCTCAAGTCAGAGGTGGCGAAACCCG
ACAGGACTATAAAGATACCAGGCGTTTCCCCCTGGAAGCTCCCTCGTGCGCTCTCCTGTTCCGACCCTGC
CGCTTACCGGATACCTGTCCGCCTTTCTCCCTTCGGGAAGCGTGGCGCTTTCTCAATGCTCACGCTGTAG
GTATCTCAGTTCGGTGTAGGTCGTTCGCTCCAAGCTGGGCTGTGTGCACGAACCCCCCGTTCAGCCCGAC
CGCTGCGCCTTATCCGGTAACTATCGTCTTGAGTCCAACCCGGTAAGACACGACTTATCGCCACTGGCAG
CAGCCACTGGTAACAGGATTAGCAGAGCGAGGTATGTAGGCGGTGCTACAGAGTTCTTGAAGTGGTGGCC
TAACTACGGCTACACTAGAAGGACAGTATTTGGTATCTGCGCTCTGCTGAAGCCAGTTACCTTCGGAAAA
AGAGTTGGTAGCTCTTGATCCGGCAAACAAACCACCGCTGGTAGCGGTGGTTTTTTTGTTTGCAAGCAGC
AGATTACGCGCAGAAAAAAAGGATCTCAAGAAGATCCTTTGATCTTTTCTACGGGGTCTGACGCTCAGTG
GAACGAAAACTCACGTTAAGGGATTTTGGTCATGAGATTATCAAAAAGGATCTTCACCTAGATCCTTTTA
AATTAAAAATGAAGTTTTAAATCAATCTAAAGTATATATGAGTAAACTTGGTCTGACAGTTACCAATGCT
TAATCAGTGAGGCACCTATCTCAGCGATCTGTCTATTTCGTTCATCCATAGTTGCCTGACTCCCCGTCGT
GTAGATAACTACGATACGGGAGGGCTTACCATCTGGCCCCAGTGCTGCAATGATACCGCGAGACCCACGC
TCACCGGCTCCAGATTTATCAGCAATAAACCAGCCAGCCGGAAGGGCCGAGCGCAGAAGTGGTCCTGCAA
CTTTATCCGCCTCCATCCAGTCTATTAATTGTTGCCGGGAAGCTAGAGTAAGTAGTTCGCCAGTTAATAG
TTTGCGCAACGTTGTTGCCATTGCTACAGGCATCGTGGTGTCACGCTCGTCGTTTGGTATGGCTTCATTC
AGCTCCGGTTCCCAACGATCAAGGCGAGTTACATGATCCCCCATGTTGTGCAAAAAAGCGGTTAGCTCCT
TCGGTCCTCCGATCGTTGTCAGAAGTAAGTTGGCCGCAGTGTTATCACTCATGGTTATGGCAGCACTGCA
TAATTCTCTTACTGTCATGCCATCCGTAAGATGCTTTTCTGTGACTGGTGAGTACTCAACCAAGTCATTC
TGAGAATAGTGTATGCGGCGACCGAGTTGCTCTTGCCCGGCGTCAATACGGGATAATACCGCGCCACATA
GCAGAACTTTAAAAGTGCTCATCATTGGAAAACGTTCTTCGGGGCGAAAACTCTCAAGGATCTTACCGCT
GTTGAGATCCAGTTCGATGTAACCCACTCGTGCACCCAACTGATCTTCAGCATCTTTTACTTTCACCAGC
GTTTCTGGGTGAGCAAAAACAGGAAGGCAAAATGCCGCAAAAAAGGGAATAAGGGCGACACGGAAATGTT
GAATACTCATACTCTTCCTTTTTCAATATTATTGAAGCATTTATCAGGGTTATTGTCTCATGAGCGGATA
CATATTTGAATGTATTTAGAAAAATAAACAAATAGGGGTTCCGCGCACATTTCCCCGAAAAGTGCCACCT
GACGTC
