>Addgene plasmid #22042 | HA-VHL C162F-pRc/CMV | addgene partial sequence | sequence record 27848 | 22042 with T7
CCCNTACGACGTGCCCGACTACGCCTCCCTCGGATCCGCCACCATGCCCCGGAGGGCGGAGAACTGGGAC
GAGGCCGAGGTAGGCGCGGAGGAGGCAGGCGTCGAAGAGTACGGCCCTGAAGAAGACGGCGGGGAGGAGT
CGGGCGCCGAGGAGTCCGGCCCGGAAGAGTCCGGCCCGGAGGAACTGGGCGCCGAGGAGGAGATGGAGGC
CGGGCGGCCGCGGCCCGTGCTGCGCTCGGTGAACTCGCGCGAGCCCTCCCAGGTCATCTTCTGCAATCGC
AGTCCGCGCGTCGTGCTGCCCGTATGGCTCAACTTCGACGGCGAGCCGCAGCCCTACCCAACGCTGCCGC
CTGGCACGGGCCGCCGCATCCACAGCTACCGAGGTCACCTTTGGCTCTTCAGAGATGCAGGGACACACGA
TGGGCTTCTGGTTAACCAAACTGAATTATTTGTGCCATCTCTCAATGTTGACGGACAGCCTATTTTTGCC
AATATCACACTGCCAGTGTATACTCTGAAAGAGCGATTCCTCCAGGTTGTCCGGAGCCTAGTCAAGCCTG
AGAATTACAGGAGACTGGACATCGTCAGGTCGCTCTACGAAGATCTGGAAGACCACCCAAATGTGCAGAA
AGACCTGGAGCGGCTGACACAGGAGCGCATTGCACATCAACGGATGGGAGATTGAATTCTGCAGATATCC
ATCACACTGGCGGCCGCTCGAGCATGCAGCTAGCGGGCCCTATTCTATAGTGTCACCTAAATGC
